Addgene plasmid #117381: pAAV-CAG-eYFP-3x-miR708-5p-TS
Purpose: An AAV genome containing miRNA target sequence (TS) 708-5p to reduce expression of the fluorescent protein eYFP in neurons
Depositing lab: Viviana Gradinaru. Depositing organization: California Institute of Technology. Publication: Systemic AAV vectors for widespread and targeted gene delivery in rodents. Challis RC, Ravindra Kumar S, Chan KY, Challis C, Beadle K, Jang MJ, Kim HM, Rajendran PS, Tompkins JD, Shivkumar K, Deverman BE, Gradinaru V. Nat Protoc. 2019 Feb;14(2):379-414. doi: 10.1038/s41596-018-0097-3. PubMed 30626963.
Backbone
  Vector backbone: pAAV
  Backbone size w/o insert (bp): 5274
  Total vector size (bp): 6000
  Vector type: Mammalian Expression, AAV
Growth in bacteria
  Bacterial resistance: Ampicillin, 100 μg/mL
  Growth temperature: 37°C
  Growth strain: NEB Stable
  Copy number: High Copy
Gene/Insert
  Gene/Insert name: EYFP + 3 copies of miR708: CCCAGCTAGATTGTAAGCTCCTT
  Species: Synthetic
  Insert size (bp): 720
  Promoter: CAG
  Cloning method: Restriction Enzyme; 5′ cloning site ATGgtgagcaagggcg (unknown if destroyed); 3′ cloning site gacgagctgtacaagTAA (unknown if destroyed)
  Sequencing primers: 5′ pCAG-F
Terms and licenses: Academic/Nonprofit Terms; Industry Terms: Not Available to Industry
How to cite: pAAV-CAG-eYFP-3x-miR708-5p-TS was a gift from Viviana Gradinaru (Addgene plasmid # 117381 ; http://n2t.net/addgene:117381 ; RRID:Addgene_117381)
