[The description below was written by a language model from this plasmid's Addgene catalogue record and pLannotate feature annotations shown in this document.]
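Description:
pAAV-CAG-eYFP-3x-miR708-5p-TS is an AAV transfer (genome) plasmid of about 6 kb for mammalian expression, built on a pAAV backbone. It is maintained in bacteria through a high-copy ColE1/pUC-type origin and selected with ampicillin via the bla gene. The backbone also carries an f1/M13 phage origin and small remnants of pBR322 bom and rop sequences. The expression cassette is flanked by AAV2 inverted terminal repeats, which are the cis elements needed for replication and packaging of the intervening DNA into recombinant AAV particles. The depositor's sequence shows two complete ITRs. The repository's partial NGS record, which is slightly shorter, annotates the upstream ITR only as short fragments, a common outcome when sequencing these structured repeats.

Between the ITRs, the CAG promoter (CMV enhancer, chicken β-actin promoter and a chimeric β-actin/β-globin intron) drives strong, broadly active transcription of enhanced YFP. The coding sequence is followed by a WPRE, which boosts transcript stability and expression, and a human growth hormone polyadenylation signal. According to the catalogue entry, three copies of a target sequence complementary to miR-708-5p accompany eYFP. These sites are not annotated in either feature table, but there is an unannotated gap between the eYFP stop and the WPRE, where such 3′ UTR elements would typically sit. In cells expressing miR-708-5p the transcript is recognised and silenced, so the stated purpose is to reduce eYFP expression in neurons while leaving it detectable in other transduced cell types. The construct serves as a reporter genome for miRNA-based detargeting in systemically delivered AAV experiments in rodents.
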