Features (pLannotate 1.2.2; 17 found; start..end, strand, type, name):
      1..141     -  repeat_region  AAV2 ITR: inverted terminal repeat of adeno-associated virus serotype 2 inverted
    221..524     +  enhancer       CMV enhancer: human cytomegalovirus immediate early enhancer
    526..803     +  promoter       chicken β-actin promoter: No description available
    804..939     +  intron         hybrid intron (fragment): hybrid between chicken β-actin (CBA) and minute virus of mice (MMV) introns (Gray et al., 2011)
   1004..1209    +  intron         chimeric intron (fragment): chimera between introns from chicken β-actin and rabbit β-globin
   1207..1269    +  CDS            HBB (fragment): HBB_LEPEU - Experimental evidence at protein level: Swiss-Prot protein existence level 1. Involved in oxygen transport from the lung to the various peripheral tissues. From Lepus europaeus (European hare).
   1285..2001    +  CDS            EYFP: EYFP is a basic (constitutively fluorescent) green/yellow fluorescent protein published in 1996, derived from Aequorea victoria. It is reported to be a very rapidly-maturing weak dimer with high acid sensitivity.
   2118..2706    +  misc_feature   WPRE: woodchuck hepatitis virus posttranscriptional regulatory element
   2738..3214    +  polyA_signal   hGH poly(A) signal: human growth hormone polyadenylation signal
   3254..3394    +  repeat_region  AAV2 ITR: inverted terminal repeat of adeno-associated virus serotype 2 inverted
   3399..3450    -  misc_feature   bom (fragment): basis of mobility region from pBR322
   3469..3849    +  rep_origin     M13 ori (sequence partly withheld): M13 bacteriophage origin of replication; arrow indicates direction of (+) strand synthesis
   3925..3974    -  misc_feature   bom (fragment): basis of mobility region from pBR322
   4076..4111    -  CDS            rop (fragment): Rop protein, which maintains plasmids at low copy number; rop
   4206..4310    +  promoter       AmpR promoter: bla
   4311..5171    +  CDS            AmpR: β-lactamase; bla; confers resistance to ampicillin, carbenicillin, and related antibiotics
   5342..5930    +  rep_origin     ori: high-copy-number ColE1/pMB1/pBR322/pUC origin of replication
>Addgene plasmid #117381 | pAAV-CAG-eYFP-3x-miR708-5p-TS | depositor full sequence | sequence record 221534 | pAAV-CAG-eYFP-3x-miR708-5p-TS sequence 5991 bps
CCTGCAGGCAGCTGCGCGCTCGCTCGCTCACTGAGGCCGCCCGGGCAAAGCCCGGGCGTCGGGCGACCTT
TGGTCGCCCGGCCTCAGTGAGCGAGCGAGCGCGCAGAGAGGGAGTGGCCAACTCCATCACTAGGGGTTCC
TGCGGCCGCACGCGTAACACTAGTTATTAATAGTAATCAATTACGGGGTCATTAGTTCATAGCCCATATA
TGGAGTTCCGCGTTACATAACTTACGGTAAATGGCCCGCCTGGCTGACCGCCCAACGACCCCCGCCCATT
GACGTCAATAATGACGTATGTTCCCATAGTAACGCCAATAGGGACTTTCCATTGACGTCAATGGGTGGAG
TATTTACGGTAAACTGCCCACTTGGCAGTACATCAAGTGTATCATATGCCAAGTACGCCCCCTATTGACG
TCAATGACGGTAAATGGCCCGCCTGGCATTATGCCCAGTACATGACCTTATGGGACTTTCCTACTTGGCA
GTACATCTACGTATTAGTCATCGCTATTACCATGGTCGAGGTGAGCCCCACGTTCTGCTTCACTCTCCCC
ATCTCCCCCCCCTCCCCACCCCCAATTTTGTATTTATTTATTTTTTAATTATTTTGTGCAGCGATGGGGG
CGGGGGGGGGGGGGGGGCGCGCGCCAGGCGGGGCGGGGCGGGGCGAGGGGCGGGGCGGGGCGAGGCGGAG
AGGTGCGGCGGCAGCCAATCAGAGCGGCGCGCTCCGAAAGTTTCCTTTTATGGCGAGGCGGCGGCGGCGG
CGGCCCTATAAAAAGCGAAGCGCGCGGCGGGCGGGAGTCGCTGCGCGCTGCCTTCGCCCCGTGCCCCGCT
CCGCCGCCGCCTCGCGCCGCCCGCCCCGGCTCTGACTGACCGCGTTACTCCCACAGGTGAGCGGGCGGGA
CGGCCCTTCTCCTCCGGGCTGTAATTAGCGCTTGGTTTAATGACGGCTTGTTTCTTTTCTGTGGCTGCGT
GAAAGCCTTGAGGGGCTCCGGGAGCGCCGGCAGGAAGGAAATGGGCGGGGAGGGCCTTCGTGCGTCGCCG
CGCCGCCGTCCCCTTCTCCCTCTCCAGCCTCGGGGCTGTCCGCGGGGGGACGGCTGCCTTCGGGGGGGAC
GGGGCAGGGCGGGGTTCGGCTTCTGGCGTGTGACCGGCGGCTCTAGAGCCTCTGCTAACCATGTTCATGC
CTTCTTCTTTTTCCTACAGCTCCTGGGCAACGTGCTGGTTATTGTGCTGTCTCATCATTTTGGCAAAGAA
TTGCGGCCCAACGGTACCGCCACCATGGTGAGCAAGGGCGAGGAGCTGTTCACCGGGGTGGTGCCCATCC
TGGTCGAGCTGGACGGCGACGTAAACGGCCACAAGTTCAGCGTGTCCGGCGAGGGCGAGGGCGATGCCAC
CTACGGCAAGCTGACCCTGAAGTTCATCTGCACCACCGGCAAGCTGCCCGTGCCCTGGCCCACCCTCGTG
ACCACCTTCGGCTACGGCCTGCAGTGCTTCGCCCGCTACCCCGACCACATGAAGCAGCACGACTTCTTCA
AGTCCGCCATGCCCGAAGGCTACGTCCAGGAGCGCACCATCTTCTTCAAGGACGACGGCAACTACAAGAC
CCGCGCCGAGGTGAAGTTCGAGGGCGACACCCTGGTGAACCGCATCGAGCTGAAGGGCATCGACTTCAAG
GAGGACGGCAACATCCTGGGGCACAAGCTGGAGTACAACTACAACAGCCACAACGTCTATATCATGGCCG
ACAAGCAGAAGAACGGCATCAAGGTGAACTTCAAGATCCGCCACAACATCGAGGACGGCAGCGTGCAGCT
CGCCGACCACTACCAGCAGAACACCCCCATCGGCGACGGCCCCGTGCTGCTGCCCGACAACCACTACCTG
AGCTACCAGTCCGCCCTGAGCAAAGACCCCAACGAGAAGCGCGATCACATGGTCCTGCTGGAGTTCGTGA
CCGCCGCCGGGATCACTCTCGGCATGGACGAGCTGTACAAGTGAGAATTCACCGGTCCCAGCTAGATTGT
AAGCTCCTTACTGTACCCAGCTAGATTGTAAGCTCCTTGACTCACCCAGCTAGATTGTAAGCTCCTTCGC
CGGCGAAGCTTATCGATAATCAACCTCTGGATTACAAAATTTGTGAAAGATTGACTGGTATTCTTAACTA
TGTTGCTCCTTTTACGCTATGTGGATACGCTGCTTTAATGCCTTTGTATCATGCTATTGCTTCCCGTATG
GCTTTCATTTTCTCCTCCTTGTATAAATCCTGGTTGCTGTCTCTTTATGAGGAGTTGTGGCCCGTTGTCA
GGCAACGTGGCGTGGTGTGCACTGTGTTTGCTGACGCAACCCCCACTGGTTGGGGCATTGCCACCACCTG
TCAGCTCCTTTCCGGGACTTTCGCTTTCCCCCTCCCTATTGCCACGGCGGAACTCATCGCCGCCTGCCTT
GCCCGCTGCTGGACAGGGGCTCGGCTGTTGGGCACTGACAATTCCGTGGTGTTGTCGGGGAAATCATCGT
CCTTTCCTTGGCTGCTCGCCTATGTTGCCACCTGGATTCTGCGCGGGACGTCCTTCTGCTACGTCCCTTC
GGCCCTCAATCCAGCGGACCTTCCTTCCCGCGGCCTGCTGCCGGCTCTGCGGCCTCTTCCGCGTCTTCGC
CTTCGCCCTCAGACGAGTCGGATCTCCCTTTGGGCCGCCTCCCCGCATCGATACCGAGCGCTGCTCGAGA
GATCTACGGGTGGCATCCCTGTGACCCCTCCCCAGTGCCTCTCCTGGCCCTGGAAGTTGCCACTCCAGTG
CCCACCAGCCTTGTCCTAATAAAATTAAGTTGCATCATTTTGTCTGACTAGGTGTCCTTCTATAATATTA
TGGGGTGGAGGGGGGTGGTATGGAGCAAGGGGCAAGTTGGGAAGACAACCTGTAGGGCCTGCGGGGTCTA
TTGGGAACCAAGCTGGAGTGCAGTGGCACAATCTTGGCTCACTGCAATCTCCGCCTCCTGGGTTCAAGCG
ATTCTCCTGCCTCAGCCTCCCGAGTTGTTGGGATTCCAGGCATGCATGACCAGGCTCAGCTAATTTTTGT
TTTTTTGGTAGAGACGGGGTTTCACCATATTGGCCAGGCTGGTCTCCAACTCCTAATCTCAGGTGATCTA
CCCACCTTGGCCTCCCAAATTGCTGGGATTACAGGCGTGAACCACTGCTCCCTTCCCTGTCCTTCTGATT
TTGTAGGTAACCACGTGCGGACCGAGCGGCCGCAGGAACCCCTAGTGATGGAGTTGGCCACTCCCTCTCT
GCGCGCTCGCTCGCTCACTGAGGCCGGGCGACCAAAGGTCGCCCGACGCCCGGGCTTTGCCCGGGCGGCC
TCAGTGAGCGAGCGAGCGCGCAGCTGCCTGCAGGGGCGCCTGATGCGGTATTTTCTCCTTACGCATCTGT
GCGGTATTTCACACCGCATA
[142 nt withheld, positions 3451-3592]
C
[141 nt withheld, positions 3594-3734]
CCTTTGACGTTGGAGTCCACGTTCTTT
[37 nt withheld, positions 3762-3798]
ACCCTATCTCGGGCTATTCTTTTGATTTATAAGGGATTTTGCCGATTTCGGCCTATTGGTTAAAAAATGA
GCTGATTTAACAAAAATTTAACGCGAATTTTAACAAAATATTAACGTTTACAATTTTATGGTGCACTCTC
AGTACAATCTGCTCTGATGCCGCATAGTTAAGCCAGCCCCGACACCCGCCAACACCCGCTGACGCGCCCT
GACGGGCTTGTCTGCTCCCGGCATCCGCTTACAGACAAGCTGTGACCGTCTCCGGGAGCTGCATGTGTCA
GAGGTTTTCACCGTCATCACCGAAACGCGCGAGACGAAAGGGCCTCGTGATACGCCTATTTTTATAGGTT
AATGTCATGATAATAATGGTTTCTTAGACGTCAGGTGGCACTTTTCGGGGAAATGTGCGCGGAACCCCTA
TTTGTTTATTTTTCTAAATACATTCAAATATGTATCCGCTCATGAGACAATAACCCTGATAAATGCTTCA
ATAATATTGAAAAAGGAAGAGTATGAGTATTCAACATTTCCGTGTCGCCCTTATTCCCTTTTTTGCGGCA
TTTTGCCTTCCTGTTTTTGCTCACCCAGAAACGCTGGTGAAAGTAAAAGATGCTGAAGATCAGTTGGGTG
CACGAGTGGGTTACATCGAACTGGATCTCAACAGCGGTAAGATCCTTGAGAGTTTTCGCCCCGAAGAACG
TTTTCCAATGATGAGCACTTTTAAAGTTCTGCTATGTGGCGCGGTATTATCCCGTATTGACGCCGGGCAA
GAGCAACTCGGTCGCCGCATACACTATTCTCAGAATGACTTGGTTGAGTACTCACCAGTCACAGAAAAGC
ATCTTACGGATGGCATGACAGTAAGAGAATTATGCAGTGCTGCCATAACCATGAGTGATAACACTGCGGC
CAACTTACTTCTGACAACGATCGGAGGACCGAAGGAGCTAACCGCTTTTTTGCACAACATGGGGGATCAT
GTAACTCGCCTTGATCGTTGGGAACCGGAGCTGAATGAAGCCATACCAAACGACGAGCGTGACACCACGA
TGCCTGTAGCAATGGCAACAACGTTGCGCAAACTATTAACTGGCGAACTACTTACTCTAGCTTCCCGGCA
ACAATTAATAGACTGGATGGAGGCGGATAAAGTTGCAGGACCACTTCTGCGCTCGGCCCTTCCGGCTGGC
TGGTTTATTGCTGATAAATCTGGAGCCGGTGAGCGTGGGTCTCGCGGTATCATTGCAGCACTGGGGCCAG
ATGGTAAGCCCTCCCGTATCGTAGTTATCTACACGACGGGGAGTCAGGCAACTATGGATGAACGAAATAG
ACAGATCGCTGAGATAGGTGCCTCACTGATTAAGCATTGGTAACTGTCAGACCAAGTTTACTCATATATA
CTTTAGATTGATTTAAAACTTCATTTTTAATTTAAAAGGATCTAGGTGAAGATCCTTTTTGATAATCTCA
TGACCAAAATCCCTTAACGTGAGTTTTCGTTCCACTGAGCGTCAGACCCCGTAGAAAAGATCAAAGGATC
TTCTTGAGATCCTTTTTTTCTGCGCGTAATCTGCTGCTTGCAAACAAAAAAACCACCGCTACCAGCGGTG
GTTTGTTTGCCGGATCAAGAGCTACCAACTCTTTTTCCGAAGGTAACTGGCTTCAGCAGAGCGCAGATAC
CAAATACTGTCCTTCTAGTGTAGCCGTAGTTAGGCCACCACTTCAAGAACTCTGTAGCACCGCCTACATA
CCTCGCTCTGCTAATCCTGTTACCAGTGGCTGCTGCCAGTGGCGATAAGTCGTGTCTTACCGGGTTGGAC
TCAAGACGATAGTTACCGGATAAGGCGCAGCGGTCGGGCTGAACGGGGGGTTCGTGCACACAGCCCAGCT
TGGAGCGAACGACCTACACCGAACTGAGATACCTACAGCGTGAGCTATGAGAAAGCGCCACGCTTCCCGA
AGGGAGAAAGGCGGACAGGTATCCGGTAAGCGGCAGGGTCGGAACAGGAGAGCGCACGAGGGAGCTTCCA
GGGGGAAACGCCTGGTATCTTTATAGTCCTGTCGGGTTTCGCCACCTCTGACTTGAGCGTCGATTTTTGT
GATGCTCGTCAGGGGGGCGGAGCCTATGGAAAAACGCCAGCAACGCGGCCTTTTTACGGTTCCTGGCCTT
TTGCTGGCCTTTTGCTCACATGT
