Features (pLannotate 1.2.2; 19 found; start..end, strand, type, name):
    110..245     +  intron         hybrid intron (fragment): hybrid between chicken β-actin (CBA) and minute virus of mice (MMV) introns (Gray et al., 2011)
    310..515     +  intron         chimeric intron (fragment): chimera between introns from chicken β-actin and rabbit β-globin
    513..575     +  CDS            HBB (fragment): HBB_LEPEU - Experimental evidence at protein level: Swiss-Prot protein existence level 1. Involved in oxygen transport from the lung to the various peripheral tissues. From Lepus europaeus (European hare).
    585..1304    +  CDS            EYFP: enhanced YFP mammalian codon-optimized
   1418..2006    +  misc_feature   WPRE: woodchuck hepatitis virus posttranscriptional regulatory element
   2038..2514    +  polyA_signal   hGH poly(A) signal: human growth hormone polyadenylation signal
   2554..2694    +  repeat_region  AAV2 ITR: inverted terminal repeat of adeno-associated virus serotype 2 inverted
   2699..2750    -  misc_feature   bom (fragment): basis of mobility region from pBR322
   2769..3224    +  rep_origin     f1 ori (sequence partly withheld): f1 bacteriophage origin of replication; arrow indicates direction of (+) strand synthesis
   3225..3274    -  misc_feature   bom (fragment): basis of mobility region from pBR322
   3376..3411    -  CDS            rop (fragment): Rop protein, which maintains plasmids at low copy number; rop
   3506..3610    +  promoter       AmpR promoter: bla
   3611..4471    +  CDS            AmpR: β-lactamase; bla; confers resistance to ampicillin, carbenicillin, and related antibiotics
   4642..5230    +  rep_origin     ori: high-copy-number ColE1/pMB1/pBR322/pUC origin of replication
   5303..5330    +  repeat_region  AAV2 ITR (fragment): inverted terminal repeat of adeno-associated virus serotype 2 inverted
   5359..5386    +  repeat_region  AAV2 ITR (fragment): inverted terminal repeat of adeno-associated virus serotype 2 inverted
   5501..5804    +  enhancer       CMV enhancer: human cytomegalovirus immediate early enhancer
   5806..5923    +  promoter       chicken β-actin promoter (fragment): contains a 21-bp deletion relative to the standard chicken β-actin promoter
   5925..109     +  promoter       chicken β-actin promoter (fragment) (across the origin): contains a 21-bp deletion relative to the standard chicken β-actin promoter
>Addgene plasmid #117381 | pAAV-CAG-eYFP-3x-miR708-5p-TS | addgene full sequence | sequence record 225358 | Addgene Partial NGS Result
GCGGAGAGGTGCGGCGGCAGCCAATCAGAGCGGCGCGCTCCGAAAGTTTCCTTTTATGGCGAGGCGGCGG
CGGCGGCGGCCCTATAAAAAGCGAAGCGCGCGGCGGGCGGGAGTCGCTGCGCGCTGCCTTCGCCCCGTGC
CCCGCTCCGCCGCCGCCTCGCGCCGCCCGCCCCGGCTCTGACTGACCGCGTTACTCCCACAGGTGAGCGG
GCGGGACGGCCCTTCTCCTCCGGGCTGTAATTAGCGCTTGGTTTAATGACGGCTTGTTTCTTTTCTGTGG
CTGCGTGAAAGCCTTGAGGGGCTCCGGGAGCGCCGGCAGGAAGGAAATGGGCGGGGAGGGCCTTCGTGCG
TCGCCGCGCCGCCGTCCCCTTCTCCCTCTCCAGCCTCGGGGCTGTCCGCGGGGGGACGGCTGCCTTCGGG
GGGGACGGGGCAGGGCGGGGTTCGGCTTCTGGCGTGTGACCGGCGGCTCTAGAGCCTCTGCTAACCATGT
TCATGCCTTCTTCTTTTTCCTACAGCTCCTGGGCAACGTGCTGGTTATTGTGCTGTCTCATCATTTTGGC
AAAGAATTGCGGCCCAACGGTACCATGGTGAGCAAGGGCGAGGAGCTGTTCACCGGGGTGGTGCCCATCC
TGGTCGAGCTGGACGGCGACGTAAACGGCCACAAGTTCAGCGTGTCCGGCGAGGGCGAGGGCGATGCCAC
CTACGGCAAGCTGACCCTGAAGTTCATCTGCACCACCGGCAAGCTGCCCGTGCCCTGGCCCACCCTCGTG
ACCACCTTCGGCTACGGCCTGCAGTGCTTCGCCCGCTACCCCGACCACATGAAGCAGCACGACTTCTTCA
AGTCCGCCATGCCCGAAGGCTACGTCCAGGAGCGCACCATCTTCTTCAAGGACGACGGCAACTACAAGAC
CCGCGCCGAGGTGAAGTTCGAGGGCGACACCCTGGTGAACCGCATCGAGCTGAAGGGCATCGACTTCAAG
GAGGACGGCAACATCCTGGGGCACAAGCTGGAGTACAACTACAACAGCCACAACGTCTATATCATGGCCG
ACAAGCAGAAGAACGGCATCAAGGTGAACTTCAAGATCCGCCACAACATCGAGGACGGCAGCGTGCAGCT
CGCCGACCACTACCAGCAGAACACCCCCATCGGCGACGGCCCCGTGCTGCTGCCCGACAACCACTACCTG
AGCTACCAGTCCGCCCTGAGCAAAGACCCCAACGAGAAGCGCGATCACATGGTCCTGCTGGAGTTCGTGA
CCGCCGCCGGGATCACTCTCGGCATGGACGAGCTGTACAAGTAAGAATTCACCGGTCCCAGCTAGATTGT
AAGCTCCTTACTGTACCCAGCTAGATTGTAAGCTCCTTGACTCACCCAGCTAGATTGTAAGCTCCTTCGC
CGGCGAAGCTTATCGATAATCAACCTCTGGATTACAAAATTTGTGAAAGATTGACTGGTATTCTTAACTA
TGTTGCTCCTTTTACGCTATGTGGATACGCTGCTTTAATGCCTTTGTATCATGCTATTGCTTCCCGTATG
GCTTTCATTTTCTCCTCCTTGTATAAATCCTGGTTGCTGTCTCTTTATGAGGAGTTGTGGCCCGTTGTCA
GGCAACGTGGCGTGGTGTGCACTGTGTTTGCTGACGCAACCCCCACTGGTTGGGGCATTGCCACCACCTG
TCAGCTCCTTTCCGGGACTTTCGCTTTCCCCCTCCCTATTGCCACGGCGGAACTCATCGCCGCCTGCCTT
GCCCGCTGCTGGACAGGGGCTCGGCTGTTGGGCACTGACAATTCCGTGGTGTTGTCGGGGAAATCATCGT
CCTTTCCTTGGCTGCTCGCCTATGTTGCCACCTGGATTCTGCGCGGGACGTCCTTCTGCTACGTCCCTTC
GGCCCTCAATCCAGCGGACCTTCCTTCCCGCGGCCTGCTGCCGGCTCTGCGGCCTCTTCCGCGTCTTCGC
CTTCGCCCTCAGACGAGTCGGATCTCCCTTTGGGCCGCCTCCCCGCATCGATACCGAGCGCTGCTCGAGA
GATCTACGGGTGGCATCCCTGTGACCCCTCCCCAGTGCCTCTCCTGGCCCTGGAAGTTGCCACTCCAGTG
CCCACCAGCCTTGTCCTAATAAAATTAAGTTGCATCATTTTGTCTGACTAGGTGTCCTTCTATAATATTA
TGGGGTGGAGGGGGGTGGTATGGAGCAAGGGGCAAGTTGGGAAGACAACCTGTAGGGCCTGCGGGGTCTA
TTGGGAACCAAGCTGGAGTGCAGTGGCACAATCTTGGCTCACTGCAATCTCCGCCTCCTGGGTTCAAGCG
ATTCTCCTGCCTCAGCCTCCCGAGTTGTTGGGATTCCAGGCATGCATGACCAGGCTCAGCTAATTTTTGT
TTTTTTGGTAGAGACGGGGTTTCACCATATTGGCCAGGCTGGTCTCCAACTCCTAATCTCAGGTGATCTA
CCCACCTTGGCCTCCCAAATTGCTGGGATTACAGGCGTGAACCACTGCTCCCTTCCCTGTCCTTCTGATT
TTGTAGGTAACCACGTGCGGACCGAGCGGCCGCAGGAACCCCTAGTGATGGAGTTGGCCACTCCCTCTCT
GCGCGCTCGCTCGCTCACTGAGGCCGGGCGACCAAAGGTCGCCCGACGCCCGGGCTTTGCCCGGGCGGCC
TCAGTGAGCGAGCGAGCGCGCAGCTGCCTGCAGGGGCGCCTGATGCGGTATTTTCTCCTTACGCATCTGT
GCGGTATTTCACACCGCATA
[95 nt withheld, positions 2751-2845]
T
[46 nt withheld, positions 2847-2892]
C
[141 nt withheld, positions 2894-3034]
CCTTTGACGTTGGAGTCCACGTTCTTT
[37 nt withheld, positions 3062-3098]
ACTCTATCTCGGGCTATTCTTTTGATTTATAAGGGATTTTGCCGATTTCGGTCTATTGGTTAAAAAATGA
GCTGATTTAACAAAAATTTAACGCGAATTTTAACAAAATATTAACGTTTACAATTTTATGGTGCACTCTC
AGTACAATCTGCTCTGATGCCGCATAGTTAAGCCAGCCCCGACACCCGCCAACACCCGCTGACGCGCCCT
GACGGGCTTGTCTGCTCCCGGCATCCGCTTACAGACAAGCTGTGACCGTCTCCGGGAGCTGCATGTGTCA
GAGGTTTTCACCGTCATCACCGAAACGCGCGAGACGAAAGGGCCTCGTGATACGCCTATTTTTATAGGTT
AATGTCATGATAATAATGGTTTCTTAGACGTCAGGTGGCACTTTTCGGGGAAATGTGCGCGGAACCCCTA
TTTGTTTATTTTTCTAAATACATTCAAATATGTATCCGCTCATGAGACAATAACCCTGATAAATGCTTCA
ATAATATTGAAAAAGGAAGAGTATGAGTATTCAACATTTCCGTGTCGCCCTTATTCCCTTTTTTGCGGCA
TTTTGCCTTCCTGTTTTTGCTCACCCAGAAACGCTGGTGAAAGTAAAAGATGCTGAAGATCAGTTGGGTG
CACGAGTGGGTTACATCGAACTGGATCTCAACAGCGGTAAGATCCTTGAGAGTTTTCGCCCCGAAGAACG
TTTTCCAATGATGAGCACTTTTAAAGTTCTGCTATGTGGCGCGGTATTATCCCGTATTGACGCCGGGCAA
GAGCAACTCGGTCGCCGCATACACTATTCTCAGAATGACTTGGTTGAGTACTCACCAGTCACAGAAAAGC
ATCTTACGGATGGCATGACAGTAAGAGAATTATGCAGTGCTGCCATAACCATGAGTGATAACACTGCGGC
CAACTTACTTCTGACAACGATCGGAGGACCGAAGGAGCTAACCGCTTTTTTGCACAACATGGGGGATCAT
GTAACTCGCCTTGATCGTTGGGAACCGGAGCTGAATGAAGCCATACCAAACGACGAGCGTGACACCACGA
TGCCTGTAGCAATGGCAACAACGTTGCGCAAACTATTAACTGGCGAACTACTTACTCTAGCTTCCCGGCA
ACAATTAATAGACTGGATGGAGGCGGATAAAGTTGCAGGACCACTTCTGCGCTCGGCCCTTCCGGCTGGC
TGGTTTATTGCTGATAAATCTGGAGCCGGTGAGCGTGGGTCTCGCGGTATCATTGCAGCACTGGGGCCAG
ATGGTAAGCCCTCCCGTATCGTAGTTATCTACACGACGGGGAGTCAGGCAACTATGGATGAACGAAATAG
ACAGATCGCTGAGATAGGTGCCTCACTGATTAAGCATTGGTAACTGTCAGACCAAGTTTACTCATATATA
CTTTAGATTGATTTAAAACTTCATTTTTAATTTAAAAGGATCTAGGTGAAGATCCTTTTTGATAATCTCA
TGACCAAAATCCCTTAACGTGAGTTTTCGTTCCACTGAGCGTCAGACCCCGTAGAAAAGATCAAAGGATC
TTCTTGAGATCCTTTTTTTCTGCGCGTAATCTGCTGCTTGCAAACAAAAAAACCACCGCTACCAGCGGTG
GTTTGTTTGCCGGATCAAGAGCTACCAACTCTTTTTCCGAAGGTAACTGGCTTCAGCAGAGCGCAGATAC
CAAATACTGTTCTTCTAGTGTAGCCGTAGTTAGGCCACCACTTCAAGAACTCTGTAGCACCGCCTACATA
CCTCGCTCTGCTAATCCTGTTACCAGTGGCTGCTGCCAGTGGCGATAAGTCGTGTCTTACCGGGTTGGAC
TCAAGACGATAGTTACCGGATAAGGCGCAGCGGTCGGGCTGAACGGGGGGTTCGTGCACACAGCCCAGCT
TGGAGCGAACGACCTACACCGAACTGAGATACCTACAGCGTGAGCTATGAGAAAGCGCCACGCTTCCCGA
AGGGAGAAAGGCGGACAGGTATCCGGTAAGCGGCAGGGTCGGAACAGGAGAGCGCACGAGGGAGCTTCCA
GGGGGAAACGCCTGGTATCTTTATAGTCCTGTCGGGTTTCGCCACCTCTGACTTGAGCGTCGATTTTTGT
GATGCTCGTCAGGGGGGCGGAGCCTATGGAAAAACGCCAGCAACGCGGCCTTTTTACGGTTCCTGGCCTT
TTGCTGGCCTTTTGCTCACATGTCCTGCAGGCAGCTGCGCGCTCGCTCGCTCACTGAGGCCGCCCGGGCG
TCGGGCGACCTTTGGTCGCCCGGCCTCAGTGAGCGAGCGAGCGCGCAGAGAGGGAGTGGCCAACTCCATC
ACTAGGGGTTCCTGCGGCCGCACGCGTAACACTAGTTATTAATAGTAATCAATTACGGGGTCATTAGTTC
ATAGCCCATATATGGAGTTCCGCGTTACATAACTTACGGTAAATGGCCCGCCTGGCTGACCGCCCAACGA
CCCCCGCCCATTGACGTCAATAATGACGTATGTTCCCATAGTAACGCCAATAGGGACTTTCCATTGACGT
CAATGGGTGGAGTATTTACGGTAAACTGCCCACTTGGCAGTACATCAAGTGTATCATATGCCAAGTACGC
CCCCTATTGACGTCAATGACGGTAAATGGCCCGCCTGGCATTATGCCCAGTACATGACCTTATGGGACTT
TCCTACTTGGCAGTACATCTACGTATTAGTCATCGCTATTACCATGGTCGAGGTGAGCCCCACGTTCTGC
TTCACTCTCCCCATCTCCCCCCCCTCCCCACCCCCAATTTTGTATTTATTTATTTTTTAATTATTTTGTG
CAGCGATGGGGGCGGGGGGGGGGGGCG
